Addgene plasmid #82806: pDONR223_TPK1_p.G48C
Purpose: Gateway Donor vector containing TPK1, part of the Target Accelerator Plasmid Collection.
Depositing lab: Jesse Boehm & Matthew Meyerson & David Root. Depositing organization: Broad Institute. Publication: High-throughput Phenotyping of Lung Cancer Somatic Mutations. Berger AH, Brooks AN, Wu X, Shrestha Y, Chouinard C, Piccioni F, Bagul M, Kamburov A, Imielinski M, Hogstrom L, Zhu C, Yang X, Pantel S, Sakai R, Watson J, Kaplan N, Campbell JD, Singh S, Root DE, Narayan R, Natoli T, Lahr DL, Tirosh I, Tamayo P, Getz G, Wong B, Doench J, Subramanian A, Golub TR, Meyerson M, Boehm JS. Cancer Cell. 2016 Aug 8;30(2):214-28. doi: 10.1016/j.ccell.2016.06.022. Epub 2016 Jul 28. PubMed 27478040.
Backbone
  Vector backbone: pDONR223
  Backbone manufacturer: Invitrogen
  Vector type: Gateway Entry vector
Growth in bacteria
  Bacterial resistance: Spectinomycin, 50 μg/mL
  Growth temperature: 37°C
  Growth strain: DH5alpha
  Copy number: High Copy
Gene/Insert
  Gene/Insert name: TPK1 (alt name: NM_022445)
  Species: H. sapiens (human)
  Mutation: G48C
  Entrez Gene: TPK1 (a.k.a. HTPK1, PP20, THMD5)
  Promoter: None
  Cloning method: Gateway Cloning
  Sequencing primers: 5′ M13pUC-fwd; 3′ M13-Rev
Terms and licenses: Academic/Nonprofit Terms; Industry Terms: Not Available to Industry
Depositor comments: CLOSED (stop codon immediately follows insert)
How to cite: pDONR223_TPK1_p.G48C was a gift from Jesse Boehm & Matthew Meyerson & David Root (Addgene plasmid # 82806 ; http://n2t.net/addgene:82806 ; RRID:Addgene_82806)
