[The description below was written by a language model from this plasmid's Addgene catalogue record and pLannotate feature annotations shown in this document.]
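Description:
pDONR223_TPK1_p.G48C is a Gateway entry clone built on the Invitrogen pDONR223 backbone, carrying the human TPK1 open reading frame (thiamine pyrophosphokinase 1, which phosphorylates thiamine to thiamine pyrophosphate) with a G48C amino-acid substitution. It belongs to the Target Accelerator Plasmid Collection, associated with a study on high-throughput phenotyping of somatic mutations found in lung cancer. The sequenced plasmid is about 3.5 kb. It is propagated in E. coli from a high-copy ColE1/pUC-type origin and selected with spectinomycin through the aadA (SmR) aminoglycoside adenylyltransferase gene. That gene sits downstream of a fragment of the class 1 integron Pc promoter and a remnant of a gentamicin resistance gene.

The TPK1 coding sequence lies between two attL recombination sites. The automated annotation labels these attL1 and attL3, although the downstream site in a standard entry clone would normally be attL2. These sites allow the insert to be moved by an LR Clonase reaction into any compatible Gateway destination vector. The record lists no promoter for the insert, so the plasmid is a shuttle and storage clone rather than an expression construct, and expression depends on the chosen destination vector. The ORF is in the "closed" configuration, with a stop codon immediately after the insert, so it yields native C-terminal protein and cannot be fused to C-terminal tags. The rrnB T1 and T2 terminators upstream of the cassette insulate it from read-through transcription. A T7 promoter lies beyond the downstream att site, oriented toward the insert on the opposite strand. The short lacI and lacZα fragments are backbone remnants. The typical use is to generate expression clones for comparing this variant functionally with wild-type TPK1.
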