Features (pLannotate 1.2.2; 12 found; start..end, strand, type, name):
    121..213     +  CDS            lacI (fragment): lac repressor; lacI; The lac repressor binds to the lac operator to inhibit transcription in E. coli. This inhibition can be relieved by adding lactose or isopropyl-β-D-thiogalactopyranoside (IPTG).
    268..295     -  terminator     rrnB T2 terminator: transcription terminator T2 from the E. coli rrnB gene
    427..470     +  terminator     rrnB T1 terminator: Escherichia coli rrnB; transcription terminator T1 from the E. coli rrnB gene
    517..553     -  CDS            lacZα (fragment): LacZα fragment of β-galactosidase; lacZ fragment
    569..668     +  protein_bind   attL1: mutant version of attL; recombination site for the Gateway® LR reaction LR Clonase™
    674..1402    +  CDS            TPK1: TPK1_HUMAN - Experimental evidence at protein level: Swiss-Prot protein existence level 1. Catalyzes the phosphorylation of thiamine to thiamine pyrophosphate. Can also catalyze the phosphorylation of pyrithiamine to pyrithiamine pyrophosphate. From Homo sapiens (Human).
   1410..1505    -  protein_bind   attL3: mutant version of attL; recombination site for the Gateway® LR reaction LR Clonase™
   1524..1542    -  promoter       T7 promoter: promoter for bacteriophage T7 RNA polymerase
   1732..1755    +  promoter       Pc promoter (fragment): intI1 (promoter lies within the coding sequence); class 1 integron promoter
   1931..1987    +  CDS            GmR (fragment): gentamycin acetyltransferase; aacC1; confers resistance to gentamycin
   1994..2785    +  CDS            SmR: aminoglycoside adenylyltransferase (Murphy, 1985); aadA; confers resistance to spectinomycin and streptomycin
   2878..3466    +  rep_origin     ori: high-copy-number ColE1/pMB1/pBR322/pUC origin of replication
>Addgene plasmid #82806 | pDONR223_TPK1_p.G48C | addgene full sequence | sequence record 161973 | Addgene NGS result
CTTTCCTGCGTTATCCCCTGATTCTGTGGATAACCGTATTACCGCCTTTGAGTGAGCTGATACCGCTCGC
CGCAGCCGAACGACCGAGCGCAGCGAGTCAGTGAGCGAGGAAGCGGAAGAGCGCCCAATACGCAAACCGC
CTCTCCCCGCGCGTTGGCCGATTCATTAATGCAGCTGGCACGACAGGTTTCCCGACTGGAAAGCGGGCAG
TGAGCGCAACGCAATTAATACGCGTACCGCTAGCCAGGAAGAGTTTGTAGAAACGCAAAAAGGCCATCCG
TCAGGATGGCCTTCTGCTTAGTTTGATGCCTGGCAGTTTATGGCGGGCGTCCTGCCCGCCACCCTCCGGG
CCGTTGCTTCACAACGTTCAAATCCGCTCCCGGCGGATTTGTCCTACTCAGGAGAGCGTTCACCGACAAA
CAACAGATAAAACGAAAGGCCCAGTCTTCCGACTGAGCCTTTCGTTTTATTTGATGCCTGGCAGTTCCCT
ACTCTCGCGTTAACGCTAGCATGGATGTTTTCCCAGTCACGACGTTGTAAAACGACGGCCAGTCTTAAGC
TCGGGCCCCAAATAATGATTTTATTTTGACTGATAGTGACCTGTTCGTTGCAACAAATTGATGAGCAATG
CTTTTTTATAATGCCAACTTTGTACAAAAAAGCAGGCTTCACCATGGAGCATGCCTTTACCCCGTTGGAG
CCCCTGCTTTCCACTGGGAATTTGAAGTACTGCCTTGTAATTCTTAATCAGCCTTTGGACAACTATTTTC
GTCATCTTTGGAACAAAGCTCTTTTAAGAGCCTGTGCCGATGGATGTGCCAACCGCTTATATGATATCAC
CGAAGGAGAGAGAGAAAGCTTTTTGCCTGAATTCATCAATGGAGACTTTGATTCTATTAGGCCTGAAGTC
AGAGAATACTATGCTACTAAGGGATGTGAGCTCATTTCAACTCCTGATCAAGACCACACTGACTTTACTA
AGTGCCTTAAAATGCTCCAAAAGAAGATAGAAGAAAAAGACTTAAAGGTTGATGTGATCGTGACACTGGG
AGGCCTTGCTGGGCGTTTTGACCAGATTATGGCATCTGTGAATACCTTGTTCCAAGCGACTCACATCACT
CCTTTTCCAATTATAATAATCCAAGAGGAATCGCTGATCTACCTGCTCCAACCAGGAAAGCACAGGTTGC
ATGTAGACACTGGAATGGAGGGTGATTGGTGTGGCCTTATTCCTGTTGGACAGCCTTGTATGCAGGTTAC
AACCACAGGCCTCAAGTGGAACCTCACAAATGATGTGCTTGCTTTTGGAACATTGGTCAGTACTTCCAAT
ACCTACGACGGGTCTGGTGTTGTGACTGTGGAAACTGACCACCCACTCCTCTGGACCATGGCCATCAAAA
GCTGATTGCCAACTTTCTTGTACAAAGTTGGCATTATAAGAAAGCATTGCTTATCAATTTGTTGCAACGA
ACAGGTCACTATCAGTCAAAATAAAATCATTATTTGCCATCCAGCTGATATCCCCTATAGTGAGTCGTAT
TACATGGTCATAGCTGTTTCCTGGCAGCTCTGGCCCGTGTCTCAAAATCTCTGATGTTACATTGCACAAG
ATAAAAATATATCATCATGCCTCCTCTAGACCAGCCAGGACAGAAATGCCTCGACTTCGCTGCTACCCAA
GGTTGCCGGGTGACGCACACCGTGGAAACGGATGAAGGCACGAACCCAGTGGACATAAGCCTGTTCGGTT
CGTAAGCTGTAATGCAAGTAGCGTATGCGCTCACGCAACTGGTCCAGAACCTTGACCGAACGCAGCGGTG
GTAACGGCGCAGTGGCGGTTTTCATGGCTTGTTATGACTGTTTTTTTGGGGTACAGTCTATGCCTCGGGC
ATCCAAGCAGCAAGCGCGTTACGCCGTGGGTCGATGTTTGATGTTATGGAGCAGCAACGATGTTACGCAG
CAGGGCAGTCGCCCTAAAACAAAGTTAAACATTATGAGGGAAGCGGTGATCGCCGAAGTATCGACTCAAC
TATCAGAGGTAGTTGGCGTCATCGAGCGCCATCTCGAACCGACGTTGCTGGCCGTACATTTGTACGGCTC
CGCAGTGGATGGCGGCCTGAAGCCACACAGTGATATTGATTTGCTGGTTACGGTGACCGTAAGGCTTGAT
GAAACAACGCGGCGAGCTTTGATCAACGACCTTTTGGAAACTTCGGCTTCCCCTGGAGAGAGCGAGATTC
TCCGCGCTGTAGAAGTCACCATTGTTGTGCACGACGACATCATTCCGTGGCGTTATCCAGCTAAGCGCGA
ACTGCAATTTGGAGAATGGCAGCGCAATGACATTCTTGCAGGTATCTTCGAGCCAGCCACGATCGACATT
GATCTGGCTATCTTGCTGACAAAAGCAAGAGAACATAGCGTTGCCTTGGTAGGTCCAGCGGCGGAGGAAC
TCTTTGATCCGGTTCCTGAACAGGATCTATTTGAGGCGCTAAATGAAACCTTAACGCTATGGAACTCGCC
GCCCGACTGGGCTGGCGATGAGCGAAATGTAGTGCTTACGTTGTCCCGCATTTGGTACAGCGCAGTAACC
GGCAAAATCGCGCCGAAGGATGTCGCTGCCGACTGGGCAATGGAGCGCCTGCCGGCCCAGTATCAGCCCG
TCATACTTGAAGCTAGACAGGCTTATCTTGGACAAGAAGAAGATCGCTTGGCCTCGCGCGCAGATCAGTT
GGAAGAATTTGTCCACTACGTGAAAGGCGAGATCACCAAGGTAGTCGGCAAATAACCCTCGAGCCACCCA
TGACCAAAATCCCTTAACGTGAGTTACGCGTCGTTCCACTGAGCGTCAGACCCCGTAGAAAAGATCAAAG
GATCTTCTTGAGATCCTTTTTTTCTGCGCGTAATCTGCTGCTTGCAAACAAAAAAACCACCGCTACCAGC
GGTGGTTTGTTTGCCGGATCAAGAGCTACCAACTCTTTTTCCGAAGGTAACTGGCTTCAGCAGAGCGCAG
ATACCAAATACTGTTCTTCTAGTGTAGCCGTAGTTAGGCCACCACTTCAAGAACTCTGTAGCACCGCCTA
CATACCTCGCTCTGCTAATCCTGTTACCAGTGGCTGCTGCCAGTGGCGATAAGTCGTGTCTTACCGGGTT
GGACTCAAGACGATAGTTACCGGATAAGGCGCAGCGGTCGGGCTGAACGGGGGGTTCGTGCACACAGCCC
AGCTTGGAGCGAACGACCTACACCGAACTGAGATACCTACAGCGTGAGCTATGAGAAAGCGCCACGCTTC
CCGAAGGGAGAAAGGCGGACAGGTATCCGGTAAGCGGCAGGGTCGGAACAGGAGAGCGCACGAGGGAGCT
TCCAGGGGGAAACGCCTGGTATCTTTATAGTCCTGTCGGGTTTCGCCACCTCTGACTTGAGCGTCGATTT
TTGTGATGCTCGTCAGGGGGGCGGAGCCTATGGAAAAACGCCAGCAACGCGGCCTTTTTACGGTTCCTGG
CCTTTTGCTGGCCTTTTGCTCACATGTT
