>Addgene plasmid #82806 | pDONR223_TPK1_p.G48C | depositor partial sequence | sequence record 157532 | Insert sequence
ATGGAGCATGCCTTTACCCCGTTGGAGCCCCTGCTTTCCACTGGGAATTTGAAGTACTGCCTTGTAATTC
TTAATCAGCCTTTGGACAACTATTTTCGTCATCTTTGGAACAAAGCTCTTTTAAGAGCCTGTGCCGATGG
ATGTGCCAACCGCTTATATGATATCACCGAAGGAGAGAGAGAAAGCTTTTTGCCTGAATTCATCAATGGA
GACTTTGATTCTATTAGGCCTGAAGTCAGAGAATACTATGCTACTAAGGGATGTGAGCTCATTTCAACTC
CTGATCAAGACCACACTGACTTTACTAAGTGCCTTAAAATGCTCCAAAAGAAGATAGAAGAAAAAGACTT
AAAGGTTGATGTGATCGTGACACTGGGAGGCCTTGCTGGGCGTTTTGACCAGATTATGGCATCTGTGAAT
ACCTTGTTCCAAGCGACTCACATCACTCCTTTTCCAATTATAATAATCCAAGAGGAATCGCTGATCTACC
TGCTCCAACCAGGAAAGCACAGGTTGCATGTAGACACTGGAATGGAGGGTGATTGGTGTGGCCTTATTCC
TGTTGGACAGCCTTGTATGCAGGTTACAACCACAGGCCTCAAGTGGAACCTCACAAATGATGTGCTTGCT
TTTGGAACATTGGTCAGTACTTCCAATACCTACGACGGGTCTGGTGTTGTGACTGTGGAAACTGACCACC
CACTCCTCTGGACCATGGCCATCAAAAGCTGTAA
